>Addgene plasmid #66383 | GPRC5B-Tango | depositor partial sequence | sequence record 113379 | empty Tango
GACGGATCGGGAGATCTCCCGATCCCCTATGGTGCACTCTCAGTACAATCTGCTCTGATGCCGCATAGTT
AAGCCAGTATCTGCTCCCTGCTTGTGTGTTGGAGGTCGCTGAGTAGTGCGCGAGCAAAATTTAAGCTACA
ACAAGGCAAGGCTTGACCGACAATTGCATGAAGAATCTGCTTAGGGTTAGGCGTTTTGCGCTGCTTCGCG
ATGTACGGGCCAGATATACGCGTTGACATTGATTATTGACTAGTTATTAATAGTAATCAATTACGGGGTC
ATTAGTTCATAGCCCATATATGGAGTTCCGCGTTACATAACTTACGGTAAATGGCCCGCCTGGCTGACCG
CCCAACGACCCCCGCCCATTGACGTCAATAATGACGTATGTTCCCATAGTAACGCCAATAGGGACTTTCC
ATTGACGTCAATGGGTGGAGTATTTACGGTAAACTGCCCACTTGGCAGTACATCAAGTGTATCATATGCC
AAGTACGCCCCCTATTGACGTCAATGACGGTAAATGGCCCGCCTGGCATTATGCCCAGTACATGACCTTA
TGGGACTTTCCTACTTGGCAGTACATCTACGTATTAGTCATCGCTATTACCATGGTGATGCGGTTTTGGC
AGTACATCAATGGGCGTGGATAGCGGTTTGACTCACGGGGATTTCCAAGTCTCCACCCCATTGACGTCAA
TGGGAGTTTGTTTTGGCACCAAAATCAACGGGACTTTCCAAAATGTCGTAACAACTCCGCCCCATTGACG
CAAATGGGCGGTAGGCGTGTACGGTGGGAGGTCTATATAAGCAGAGCTCTCTGGCTAACTAGAGAACCCA
CTGCTTACTGGCTTATCGAAATTAATACGACTCACTATAGGGAGACCCAAGCTGGCTAGCGTTTAAACTT
AAGCTTGGTACCGAGCTCGGATCCACTAGTCCAGTGTGGTGGAATTCTGCAGATATCCAGCACAGTGGCG
GCCGCGCCACCATGAAGACGATCATCGCCCTGAGCTACATCTTCTGCCTGGTATTCGCCGACTACAAGGA
CGATGATGACGCCAGCATCGATACCGGTGGACGCACCCCACCCAGCCTGGGTCCCCAAGATGAGTCCTGC
ACCACCGCCAGCTCCTCCCTGGCCAAGGACACTTCATCGACCGGTGAGAACCTGTACTTCCAGCTAAGAT
TAGATAAAAGTAAAGTGATTAACAGCGCATTAGAGCTGCTTAATGAGGTCGGAATCGAAGGTTTAACAAC
CCGTAAACTCGCCCAGAAGCTAGGTGTAGAGCAGCCTACATTGTATTGGCATGTAAAAAATAAGCGGGCT
TTGCTCGACGCCTTAGCCATTGAGATGTTAGATAGGCACCATACTCACTTTTGCCCTTTAGAAGGGGAAA
GCTGGCAAGATTTTTTACGTAATAACGCTAAAAGTTTTAGATGTGCTTTACTAAGTCATCGCGATGGAGC
AAAAGTACATTTAGGTACACGGCCTACAGAAAAACAGTATGAAACTCTCGAAAATCAATTAGCCTTTTTA
TGCCAACAAGGTTTTTCACTAGAGAATGCATTATATGCACTCAGCGCTGTGGGGCATTTTACTTTAGGTT
GCGTATTGGAAGATCAAGAGCATCAAGTCGCTAAAGAAGAAAGGGAAACACCTACTACTGATAGTATGCC
GCCATTATTACGACAAGCTATCGAATTATTTGATCACCAAGGTGCAGAGCCAGCCTTCTTATTCGGCCTT
GAATTGATCATATGCGGATTAGAAAAACAACTTAAATGTGAAAGTGGGTCCGCGTACAGCCGCGCGCGTA
CGAAAAACAATTACGGGTCTACCATCGAGGGCCTGCTCGATCTCCCGGACGACGACGCCCCCGAAGAGGC
GGGGCTGGCGGCTCCGCGCCTGTCCTTTCTCCCCGCGGGACACACGCGCAGACTGTCGACGGCCCCCCCG
ACCGATGTCAGCCTGGGGGACGAGCTCCACTTAGACGGCGAGGACGTGGCGATGGCGCATGCCGACGCGC
TAGACGATTTCGATCTGGACATGTTGGGGGACGGGGATTCCCCGGGTCCGGGATTTACCCCCCACGACTC
CGCCCCCTACGGCGCTCTGGATATGGCCGACTTCGAGTTTGAGCAGATGTTTACCGATGCCCTTGGAATT
GACGAGTACGGTGGGTAGCTCGAGTCTAGAGGGCCCGTTTAAACCCGCTGATCAGCCTCGACTGTGCCTT
CTAGTTGCCAGCCATCTGTTGTTTGCCCCTCCCCCGTGCCTTCCTTGACCCTGGAAGGTGCCACTCCCAC
TGTCCTTTCCTAATAAAATGAGGAAATTGCATCGCATTGTCTGAGTAGGTGTCATTCTATTCTGGGGGGT
GGGGTGGGGCAGGACAGCAAGGGGGAGGATTGGGAAGACAATAGCAGGCATGCTGGGGATGCGGTGGGCT
CTATGGCTTCTGAGGCGGAAAGAACCAGCTGGGGCTCTAGGGGGTATCCCC
[124 nt withheld, positions 2502-2625]
C
[91 nt withheld, positions 2627-2717]
A
[49 nt withheld, positions 2719-2767]
CCTTTGACGTTGGAGTCCACGTTCTTT
[37 nt withheld, positions 2795-2831]
ACCCTATCTCGGTCTATTCTTTTGATTTATAAGGGATTTTGCCGATTTCGGCCTATTGGTTAAAAAATGA
GCTGATTTAACAAAAATTTAACGCGAATTAATTCTGTGGAATGTGTGTCAGTTAGGGTGTGGAAAGTCCC
CAGGCTCCCCAGCAGGCAGAAGTATGCAAAGCATGCATCTCAATTAGTCAGCAACCAGGTGTGGAAAGTC
CCCAGGCTCCCCAGCAGGCAGAAGTATGCAAAGCATGCATCTCAATTAGTCAGCAACCATAGTCCCGCCC
CTAACTCCGCCCATCCCGCCCCTAACTCCGCCCAGTTCCGCCCATTCTCCGCCCCATGGCTGACTAATTT
TTTTTATTTATGCAGAGGCCGAGGCCGCCTCTGCCTCTGAGCTATTCCAGAAGTAGTGAGGAGGCTTTTT
TGGAGGCCTAGGCTTTTGCAAAAAGCTCCCGGGAGCTTGTATATCCATTTTCGGATCTGATCAAGAGACA
GGATGAGGATCGTTTCGCATGATTGAACAAGATGGATTGCACGCAGGTTCTCCGGCCGCTTGGGTGGAGA
GGCTATTCGGCTATGACTGGGCACAACAGACAATCGGCTGCTCTGATGCCGCCGTGTTCCGGCTGTCAGC
GCAGGGGCGCCCGGTTCTTTTTGTCAAGACCGACCTGTCCGGTGCCCTGAATGAACTGCAGGACGAGGCA
GCGCGGCTATCGTGGCTGGCCACGACGGGCGTTCCTTGCGCAGCTGTGCTCGACGTTGTCACTGAAGCGG
GAAGGGACTGGCTGCTATTGGGCGAAGTGCCGGGGCAGGATCTCCTGTCATCTCACCTTGCTCCTGCCGA
GAAAGTATCCATCATGGCTGATGCAATGCGGCGGCTGCATACGCTTGATCCGGCTACCTGCCCATTCGAC
CACCAAGCGAAACATCGCATCGAGCGAGCACGTACTCGGATGGAAGCCGGTCTTGTCGATCAGGATGATC
TGGACGAAGAGCATCAGGGGCTCGCGCCAGCCGAACTGTTCGCCAGGCTCAAGGCGCGCATGCCCGACGG
CGAGGATCTCGTCGTGACCCATGGCGATGCCTGCTTGCCGAATATCATGGTGGAAAATGGCCGCTTTTCT
GGATTCATCGACTGTGGCCGGCTGGGTGTGGCGGACCGCTATCAGGACATAGCGTTGGCTACCCGTGATA
TTGCTGAAGAGCTTGGCGGCGAATGGGCTGACCGCTTCCTCGTGCTTTACGGTATCGCCGCTCCCGATTC
GCAGCGCATCGCCTTCTATCGCCTTCTTGACGAGTTCTTCTGAGCGGGACTCTGGGGTTCGAAATGACCG
ACCAAGCGACGCCCAACCTGCCATCACGAGATTTCGATTCCACCGCCGCCTTCTATGAAAGGTTGGGCTT
CGGAATCGTTTTCCGGGACGCCGGCTGGATGATCCTCCAGCGCGGGGATCTCATGCTGGAGTTCTTCGCC
CACCCCAACTTGTTTATTGCAGCTTATAATGGTTACAAATAAAGCAATAGCATCACAAATTTCACAAATA
AAGCATTTTTTTCACTGCATTCTAGTTGTGGTTTGTCCAAACTCATCAATGTATCTTATCATGTCTGTAT
ACCGTCGACCTCTAGCTAGAGCTTGGCGTAATCATGGTCATAGCTGTTTCCTGTGTGAAATTGTTATCCG
CTCACAATTCCACACAACATACGAGCCGGAAGCATAAAGTGTAAAGCCTGGGGTGCCTAATGAGTGAGCT
AACTCACATTAATTGCGTTGCGCTCACTGCCCGCTTTCCAGTCGGGAAACCTGTCGTGCCAGCTGCATTA
ATGAATCGGCCAACGCGCGGGGAGAGGCGGTTTGCGTATTGGGCGCTCTTCCGCTTCCTCGCTCACTGAC
TCGCTGCGCTCGGTCGTTCGGCTGCGGCGAGCGGTATCAGCTCACTCAAAGGCGGTAATACGGTTATCCA
CAGAATCAGGGGATAACGCAGGAAAGAACATGTGAGCAAAAGGCCAGCAAAAGGCCAGGAACCGTAAAAA
GGCCGCGTTGCTGGCGTTTTTCCATAGGCTCCGCCCCCCTGACGAGCATCACAAAAATCGACGCTCAAGT
CAGAGGTGGCGAAACCCGACAGGACTATAAAGATACCAGGCGTTTCCCCCTGGAAGCTCCCTCGTGCGCT
CTCCTGTTCCGACCCTGCCGCTTACCGGATACCTGTCCGCCTTTCTCCCTTCGGGAAGCGTGGCGCTTTC
TCATAGCTCACGCTGTAGGTATCTCAGTTCGGTGTAGGTCGTTCGCTCCAAGCTGGGCTGTGTGCACGAA
CCCCCCGTTCAGCCCGACCGCTGCGCCTTATCCGGTAACTATCGTCTTGAGTCCAACCCGGTAAGACACG
ACTTATCGCCACTGGCAGCAGCCACTGGTAACAGGATTAGCAGAGCGAGGTATGTAGGCGGTGCTACAGA
GTTCTTGAAGTGGTGGCCTAACTACGGCTACACTAGAAGAACAGTATTTGGTATCTGCGCTCTGCTGAAG
CCAGTTACCTTCGGAAAAAGAGTTGGTAGCTCTTGATCCGGCAAACAAACCACCGCTGGTAGCGGTTTTT
TTGTTTGCAAGCAGCAGATTACGCGCAGAAAAAAAGGATCTCAAGAAGATCCTTTGATCTTTTCTACGGG
GTCTGACGCTCAGTGGAACGAAAACTCACGTTAAGGGATTTTGGTCATGAGATTATCAAAAAGGATCTTC
ACCTAGATCCTTTTAAATTAAAAATGAAGTTTTAAATCAATCTAAAGTATATATGAGTAAACTTGGTCTG
ACAGTTACCAATGCTTAATCAGTGAGGCACCTATCTCAGCGATCTGTCTATTTCGTTCATCCATAGTTGC
CTGACTCCCCGTCGTGTAGATAACTACGATACGGGAGGGCTTACCATCTGGCCCCAGTGCTGCAATGATA
CCGCGAGACCCACGCTCACCGGCTCCAGATTTATCAGCAATAAACCAGCCAGCCGGAAGGGCCGAGCGCA
GAAGTGGTCCTGCAACTTTATCCGCCTCCATCCAGTCTATTAATTGTTGCCGGGAAGCTAGAGTAAGTAG
TTCGCCAGTTAATAGTTTGCGCAACGTTGTTGCCATTGCTACAGGCATCGTGGTGTCACGCTCGTCGTTT
GGTATGGCTTCATTCAGCTCCGGTTCCCAACGATCAAGGCGAGTTACATGATCCCCCATGTTGTGCAAAA
AAGCGGTTAGCTCCTTCGGTCCTCCGATCGTTGTCAGAAGTAAGTTGGCCGCAGTGTTATCACTCATGGT
TATGGCAGCACTGCATAATTCTCTTACTGTCATGCCATCCGTAAGATGCTTTTCTGTGACTGGTGAGTAC
TCAACCAAGTCATTCTGAGAATAGTGTATGCGGCGACCGAGTTGCTCTTGCCCGGCGTCAATACGGGATA
ATACCGCGCCACATAGCAGAACTTTAAAAGTGCTCATCATTGGAAAACGTTCTTCGGGGCGAAAACTCTC
AAGGATCTTACCGCTGTTGAGATCCAGTTCGATGTAACCCACTCGTGCACCCAACTGATCTTCAGCATCT
TTTACTTTCACCAGCGTTTCTGGGTGAGCAAAAACAGGAAGGCAAAATGCCGCAAAAAAGGGAATAAGGG
CGACACGGAAATGTTGAATACTCATACTCTTCCTTTTTCAATATTATTGAAGCATTTATCAGGGTTATTG
TCTCATGAGCGGATACATATTTGAATGTATTTAGAAAAATAAACAAATAGGGGTTCCGCGCACATTTCCC
CGAAAAGTGCCACCTGACGTC
