>Addgene plasmid #66383 | GPRC5B-Tango | depositor partial sequence | sequence record 113380 | GPRC5B
ATGTTCGTGGCTTCTGAACGGAAAATGCGAGCACATCAGGTACTGACTTTTCTCCTCCTGTTTGTGATCA
CCTCTGTCGCTTCCGAGAACGCTAGCACAAGTAGGGGCTGTGGACTGGATCTCTTGCCTCAGTATGTCAG
TTTGTGTGATCTGGATGCGATCTGGGGAATCGTTGTGGAGGCTGTAGCCGGTGCAGGAGCTCTTATAACC
CTTTTGCTGATGCTTATCCTCTTGGTTAGGCTTCCCTTCATCAAAGAAAAAGAGAAAAAATCCCCAGTTG
GACTGCACTTCTTGTTCCTCCTTGGCACCTTGGGGCTGTTCGGACTCACTTTTGCCTTCATCATCCAGGA
AGATGAAACCATCTGTAGTGTTCGGAGATTCCTGTGGGGAGTGTTGTTTGCACTGTGCTTTTCATGCTTG
CTTAGTCAGGCATGGAGGGTGAGAAGGTTGGTGAGGCATGGCACTGGCCCTGCCGGGTGGCAACTGGTTG
GGCTCGCCCTGTGCCTGATGCTGGTACAGGTCATCATCGCTGTTGAATGGCTGGTCCTGACTGTGCTGCG
GGACACGCGCCCCGCTTGCGCATACGAGCCGATGGACTTCGTCATGGCCCTTATATACGATATGGTACTG
CTGGTGGTAACCCTCGGGCTGGCACTGTTTACTCTCTGCGGGAAATTCAAGCGATGGAAACTGAATGGGG
CTTTTCTGCTGATCACAGCTTTCTTGAGCGTGCTCATCTGGGTGGCCTGGATGACGATGTACCTCTTCGG
CAACGTGAAGCTCCAGCAGGGCGACGCGTGGAATGACCCGACCCTGGCCATCACGCTGGCAGCTAGCGGC
TGGGTGTTCGTGATATTTCATGCCATCCCCGAAATTCACTGTACCCTTCTTCCCGCCTTGCAAGAGAATA
CCCCCAACTATTTCGACACAAGCCAACCGCGCATGAGAGAAACTGCTTTTGAGGAGGACGTCCAGCTCCC
AAGAGCTTACATGGAGAACAAGGCTTTCTCTATGGACGAACACAACGCTGCTTTGAGAACAGCTGGATTT
CCTAATGGCTCACTGGGTAAAAGGCCGAGTGGATCCCTCGGCAAGAGGCCATCTGCCCCATTTCGAAGTA
ATGTCTATCAGCCAACAGAGATGGCTGTTGTCCTCAATGGGGGTACTATACCCACAGCCCCACCATCCCA
TACAGGAAGGCACCTGTGG
