>Addgene plasmid #66383 | GPRC5B-Tango | addgene partial sequence | sequence record 120012 | CMV-F 5'-CGCAAATGGGCGGTAGGCGTG-3'
GCTCTCTGGCTAACTAGAGAACCCACTGCTTACTGGCTTATCGAAATTAATACGACTCACTATAGGGAGA
CCCAAGCTGGCTAGCGTTTAAACTTAAGCTTGGTACCGAGCTCGGATCCACTAGTCCAGTGTGGTGGAAT
TCTGCAGATATCCAGCACAGTGGCGGCCGCGCCACCATGAAGACGATCATCGCCCTGAGCTACATCTTCT
GCCTGGTATTCGCCGACTACAAGGACGATGATGACGCCAGCATCGATATGTTCGTGGCTTCTGAACGGAA
AATGCGAGCACATCAGGTACTGACTTTTCTCCTCCTGTTTGTGATCACCTCTGTCGCTTCCGAGAACGCT
AGCACAAGTAGGGGCTGTGGACTGGATCTCTTGCCTCAGTATGTCAGTTTGTGTGATCTGGATGCGATCT
GGGGAATCGTTGTGGAGGCTGTAGCCGGTGCAGGAGCTCTTATAACCCTTTTGCTGATGCTTATCCTCTT
GGTTAGGCTTCCCTTCATCAAAGAAAAAGAGAAAAAATCCCCAGTTGGACTGCACTTCTTGTTCCTCCTT
GGCACCTTGGGGCTGTTCGGACTCACTTTTGCCTTCATCATCCAGGAAGATGAAACCATCTGTAGTGTTC
GGAGATTCCTGTGGGGAGTGTTGTTTGCACTGTGCTTTTCATGCTTGCTTAGTCAGGCATGGAGGGTGAG
AAGGTTGGTGAGGCATGGCACTGGCCCTGCCGGGTGGCAACTGGTTGGGCTCGCCCTGTGCCTGATGCTG
GTACAGGTCATCATCGCTGTTGAATGGCTGGTCCTGACTGTGCTGCGGGACACGCGCCCCGCTTGCGCAT
ACGAGCCGATGGACTTCGTCATGGCCCTTATATACGATATGGTACTGCTGGTGGTAACCCTCGGGCTGGC
ACTGTTTACTCTCTGCGGGAAATTCAAGCGATGGAAACTGAATGGGGCTTTTCTGCTGATCA
