>Addgene plasmid #66383 | GPRC5B-Tango | addgene partial sequence | sequence record 120013 | Tet-R 5'-GGCGAGTTTACGGGTTGTTA-3'
GCTCTAATGCGCTGTTAATCACTTTACTTTTATCTAATCTTAGCTGGAAGTACAGGTTCTCACCGGTCGA
TGAAGTGTCCTTGGCCAGGGAGGAGCTGGCGGTGGTGCAGGACTCATCTTGGGGACCCAGGCTGGGTGGG
GTGCGTCCACCGGTATCGATCCACAGGTGCCTTCCTGTATGGGATGGTGGGGCTGTGGGTATAGTACCCC
CATTGAGGACAACAGCCATCTCTGTTGGCTGATAGACATTACTTCGAAATGGGGCAGATGGCCTCTTGCC
GAGGGATCCACTCGGCCTTTTACCCAGTGAGCCATTAGGAAATCCAGCTGTTCTCAAAGCAGCGTTGTGT
TCGTCCATAGAGAAAGCCTTGTTCTCCATGTAAGCTCTTGGGAGCTGGACGTCCTCCTCAAAAGCAGTTT
CTCTCATGCGCGGTTGGCTTGTGTCGAAATAGTTGGGGGTATTCTCTTGCAAGGCGGGAAGAAGGGTACA
GTGAATTTCGGGGATGGCATGAAATATCACGAACACCCAGCCGCTAGCTGCCAGCGTGATGGCCAGGGTC
GGGTCATTCCACGCGTCGCCCTGCTGGAGCTTCACGTTGCCGAAGAGGTACATCGTCATCCAGGCCACCC
AGATGAGCACGCTCAAGAAAGCTGTGATCAGCAGAAAAGCCCCATTCAGTTTCCATCGCTTGAATTTCCC
GCAGAGAGTAAACAGTGCCAGCCCGAGGGTTACCACCAGCAGTACCATATCGTATATAAGGGCCATGACG
AAGTCCATCGGCTCGTATGCGCAAGCGGGGCGCGTGTCCCGCAGCACAGTCAGGACCAGCCATTCAACAG
CGATGATGACCTGTACCAGCATCAGGCACAGGGCGAGCCCAACCAGTTGCCACCCGGCAGGGCCAGTGCC
ATGCCTCACCAACCTTCTCACCCTCCATGCCTGACTAAGCAAGCATGAAAAGCACAGTGCAAACAACACT
CCCCACAGGAATCTCCGAACACTACAGATGGTTTCATCTTCCTGGATGAT
