[The description below was written by a language model from this plasmid's Addgene catalogue record.]
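Description:
GPRC5B-Tango is a mammalian expression plasmid from the PRESTO-Tango collection, built on an "empty Tango" backbone that was itself derived from pcDNA3.1(+). It is maintained as a high-copy plasmid in E. coli under ampicillin selection and carries a neomycin resistance marker, so transfected mammalian cells can be selected with G418. The insert is the human orphan class C receptor GPRC5B (also known as RAIG-2), about 1.2 kb, placed under the CMV promoter and cloned by restriction enzymes using NotI at the 5′ end. The backbone supplies an N-terminal FLAG tag, which can be used to detect the expressed receptor.

The construct is designed for the Tango assay format, in which GPCR activation is read out through arrestin translocation followed by transcriptional activation. The depositor's comments indicate that a tTA transcription factor sequence lies downstream of the receptor, consistent with the receptor being expressed as a fusion that releases tTA upon arrestin recruitment to drive a reporter gene. The record does not detail the intervening linker or protease cleavage elements, and no feature table is provided to confirm them. The depositor also notes that most vectors in this series carry an XbaI rather than an XhoI site downstream of tTA, so the identity of the 3′ site in this plasmid is uncertain. The plasmid was generated under a program that develops tools for understudied druggable proteins. It is intended for parallel, G protein-independent screening of ligands against poorly characterised GPCRs such as GPRC5B.
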