Addgene plasmid #66383: GPRC5B-Tango
Purpose: Expression of G protein-coupled receptors for PRESTO-Tango: parallel receptorome expression and screening via transcriptional output, with transcriptional activation following arrestin translocation
Depositing lab: Bryan Roth. Depositing organization: University of North Carolina at Chapel Hill. Publication: PRESTO-Tango as an open-source resource for interrogation of the druggable human GPCRome. Kroeze WK, Sassano MF, Huang XP, Lansu K, McCorvy JD, Giguere PM, Sciaky N, Roth BL. Nat Struct Mol Biol. 2015 May;22(5):362-9. doi: 10.1038/nsmb.3014. Epub 2015 Apr 20. PubMed 25895059.
Backbone
  Vector backbone: empty Tango
  Backbone size w/o insert (bp): 6632
  Vector type: Mammalian Expression
  Selectable markers: Neomycin (select with G418)
Growth in bacteria
  Bacterial resistance: Ampicillin, 100 μg/mL
  Growth temperature: 37°C
  Growth strain: DH5alpha
  Copy number: High Copy
Gene/Insert
  Gene/Insert name: GPRC5B
  Species: H. sapiens (human)
  Insert size (bp): 1209
  Entrez Gene: GPRC5B (a.k.a. MLC3, RAIG-2, RAIG2)
  Promoter: CMV
  Tag / fusion protein: FLAG (N terminal on backbone)
  Cloning method: Restriction Enzyme; 5′ cloning site NotI (not destroyed); 3′ cloning site XhoI (unknown if destroyed)
  Sequencing primers: 5′ CMV-F; 3′ Tet-R
Terms and licenses: Academic/Nonprofit Terms; Industry Terms: Not Available to Industry
Depositor comments: Please note: Most of the PRESTO-Tango vectors do not contain the XhoI cut site downstream of the tTA sequence and instead carry an XbaI site. If you need to perform an XhoI digest we recommend sequencing with a forward primer at the C-terminus of tTA to determine which of the two sites is present. Suggested primer: 5-gagctccacttagacggcgagg-3. Original backbone was pcDNA3.1(+). These plasmids were generated as part of the Illuminating the Druggable Genome (IDG) program sponsored by the NIH Common Fund. The goal of this program is to identify, gather, and distribute information and resources for proteins that currently are not well-studied yet belong to commonly drug-targeted protein families: protein kinases, non-olfactory G-protein coupled receptors (GPCRs), and ion channels. The IDG program is designed to develop fundamental research tools for understudied proteins, elucidate their function, and disseminate the IDG-related resources and data to the greater scientific community.
How to cite: GPRC5B-Tango was a gift from Bryan Roth (Addgene plasmid # 66383 ; http://n2t.net/addgene:66383 ; RRID:Addgene_66383)
